Addgene plasmid #74476: pcDNA3-Flag-Cortactin
Purpose: This plasmid was constructed to study cortactin interactions
Depositing lab: J Thomas Parsons. Publication: Cortactin localization to sites of actin assembly in lamellipodia requires interactions with F-actin and the Arp2/3 complex. Weed SA, Karginov AV, Schafer DA, Weaver AM, Kinley AW, Cooper JA, Parsons JT. J Cell Biol. 2000 Oct 2;151(1):29-40. PubMed 11018051.
Backbone
  Vector backbone: pcDNA3-Flag 2AB
  Backbone manufacturer: Jon Morrow, PMID 9380700
  Vector type: Mammalian Expression
Growth in bacteria
  Bacterial resistance: Ampicillin, 100 μg/mL
  Growth temperature: 37°C
  Growth strain: DH5alpha
  Copy number: High Copy
Gene/Insert
  Gene/Insert name: Cortactin
  Species: M. musculus (mouse)
  Entrez Gene: Cttn (a.k.a. 1110020L01Rik, Ems1)
  Promoter: CMV
  Tag / fusion protein: FLAG (N terminal on backbone)
  Cloning method: Restriction Enzyme; 5′ cloning site KpnI (not destroyed); 3′ cloning site EcoRI (not destroyed)
  Sequencing primers: 5′ CMV-F; 3′ BGH-rev
Terms and licenses: Academic/Nonprofit Terms; Industry Terms: Not Available to Industry
How to cite: pcDNA3-Flag-Cortactin was a gift from J Thomas Parsons (Addgene plasmid # 74476 ; http://n2t.net/addgene:74476 ; RRID:Addgene_74476)
