[The description below was written by a language model from this plasmid's Addgene catalogue record and pLannotate feature annotations shown in this document.]
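Description:
pcDNA3-Flag-Cortactin is a mammalian expression plasmid of about 7.1 kb, built on pcDNA3-Flag 2AB, a pcDNA3 derivative that supplies an N-terminal FLAG epitope. It is propagated in E. coli through a high-copy ColE1/pUC-type origin and selected with ampicillin via the β-lactamase gene and its own promoter. An f1 origin is also present, which in principle allows single-stranded DNA production. For selection in mammalian cells, the backbone carries a neomycin phosphotransferase gene driven by the SV40 enhancer/early promoter and terminated by an SV40 polyadenylation signal, which permits G418 selection of stable transfectants.

The payload is the mouse cortactin coding sequence (Cttn, also known as Ems1), cloned between KpnI and EcoRI sites, both of which are retained. It lies downstream of the human cytomegalovirus immediate-early enhancer and promoter and is followed by the bovine growth hormone polyadenylation signal. The FLAG tag sits just upstream of the cortactin open reading frame, so the protein is expressed as an N-terminally FLAG-tagged fusion that can be detected or immunoprecipitated with anti-FLAG antibodies. T7 and SP6 promoters flank the insert, as is standard for pcDNA3, and can be used for in vitro transcription or as sequencing sites. Several short annotated fragments (an HIV-1 LTR fragment, ble, lacI and lac promoter/operator remnants, and a bom fragment) appear to be backbone remnants or partial similarity matches rather than functional parts. Cortactin contributes to organisation of the actin cytoskeleton and to lamellipodia formation. The stated purpose of the plasmid is to study cortactin interactions, and the associated publication concerns its localisation to sites of actin assembly through F-actin and the Arp2/3 complex.
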