Features (pLannotate 1.2.2; 22 found; start..end, strand, type, name):
     28..80      -  misc_feature   bom (fragment): basis of mobility region from pBR322
    235..614     +  enhancer       CMV enhancer: human cytomegalovirus immediate early enhancer
    615..818     +  promoter       CMV promoter: human cytomegalovirus (CMV) immediate early promoter
    814..847     +  LTR            5' LTR (truncated) (fragment): truncated 5' long terminal repeat (LTR) from HIV-1
    863..881     +  promoter       T7 promoter: promoter for bacteriophage T7 RNA polymerase
    906..926     +  CDS            FLAG (fragment): FLAG® epitope tag, followed by an enterokinase cleavage site
    945..2582    +  CDS            Cttn: SRC8_MOUSE - Also known as Ems1. Experimental evidence at protein level: Swiss-Prot protein existence level 1. Contributes to the organization of the actin cytoskeleton and cell shape (PubMed:17403031). Plays a role in the formation of lamellipodia and in cell migration (By similarity). Plays a role in the regulation of neuron morphology, axon growth and formation of neuronal growth cones (By similarity). Through its interaction with CTTNBP2, involved in the regulation of neuronal spine density (PubMed:22262902). Plays a role in the invasiveness of cancer cells, and the formation of metastases
   2646..2664    -  promoter       SP6 promoter: promoter for bacteriophage SP6 RNA polymerase
   2690..2914    +  polyA_signal   bGH poly(A) signal: bovine growth hormone polyadenylation signal
   2918..2939    +  promoter       SV40 promoter (fragment): SV40 enhancer and early promoter
   2960..3388    +  rep_origin     f1 ori (sequence partly withheld): f1 bacteriophage origin of replication; arrow indicates direction of (+) strand synthesis
   3402..3731    +  promoter       SV40 promoter: SV40 enhancer and early promoter
   3798..4589    +  CDS            neo: KKA2_KLEPN - Also known as kan, nptII. Experimental evidence at protein level: Swiss-Prot protein existence level 1. Resistance to kanamycin, neomycin, paromomycin, ribostamycin, butirosin and gentamicin B. From Klebsiella pneumoniae.
   4613..4771    +  CDS            ble (fragment): BLE_KLEPN - Experimental evidence at protein level: Swiss-Prot protein existence level 1. Binding protein with a strong affinity to the bleomycin family of antibiotics. Binds to CL990; an antimitotic-antibiotic compound. From Klebsiella pneumoniae.
   4766..4887    +  polyA_signal   SV40 poly(A) signal: SV40 polyadenylation signal
   4960..4976    -  protein_bind   lac operator: The lac repressor binds to the lac operator to inhibit transcription in E. coli. This inhibition can be relieved by adding lactose or isopropyl-β-D-thiogalactopyranoside (IPTG). lac repressor encoded by lacI
   4984..5014    -  promoter       lac promoter: promoter for the E. coli lac operon
   5029..5050    -  protein_bind   CAP binding site: CAP binding activates transcription in the presence of cAMP. E. coli catabolite activator protein
   5063..5155    -  CDS            lacI (fragment): lac repressor; lacI; The lac repressor binds to the lac operator to inhibit transcription in E. coli. This inhibition can be relieved by adding lactose or isopropyl-β-D-thiogalactopyranoside (IPTG).
   5338..5926    -  rep_origin     ori: high-copy-number ColE1/pMB1/pBR322/pUC origin of replication
   6097..6957    -  CDS            AmpR: β-lactamase; bla; confers resistance to ampicillin, carbenicillin, and related antibiotics
   6958..7062    -  promoter       AmpR promoter: bla
>Addgene plasmid #74476 | pcDNA3-Flag-Cortactin | addgene full sequence | sequence record 272323 | Addgene NGS Result
GACGGATCGGGAGATCTCCCGATCCCCTATGGTGCACTCTCAGTACAATCTGCTCTGATGCCGCATAGTT
AAGCCAGTATCTGCTCCCTGCTTGTGTGTTGGAGGTCGCTGAGTAGTGCGCGAGCAAAATTTAAGCTACA
ACAAGGCAAGGCTTGACCGACAATTGCATGAAGAATCTGCTTAGGGTTAGGCGTTTTGCGCTGCTTCGCG
ATGTACGGGCCAGATATACGCGTTGACATTGATTATTGACTAGTTATTAATAGTAATCAATTACGGGGTC
ATTAGTTCATAGCCCATATATGGAGTTCCGCGTTACATAACTTACGGTAAATGGCCCGCCTGGCTGACCG
CCCAACGACCCCCGCCCATTGACGTCAATAATGACGTATGTTCCCATAGTAACGCCAATAGGGACTTTCC
ATTGACGTCAATGGGTGGAGTATTTACGGTAAACTGCCCACTTGGCAGTACATCAAGTGTATCATATGCC
AAGTACGCCCCCTATTGACGTCAATGACGGTAAATGGCCCGCCTGGCATTATGCCCAGTACATGACCTTA
TGGGACTTTCCTACTTGGCAGTACATCTACGTATTAGTCATCGCTATTACCATGGTGATGCGGTTTTGGC
AGTACATCAATGGGCGTGGATAGCGGTTTGACTCACGGGGATTTCCAAGTCTCCACCCCATTGACGTCAA
TGGGAGTTTGTTTTGGCACCAAAATCAACGGGACTTTCCAAAATGTCGTAACAACTCCGCCCCATTGACG
CAAATGGGCGGTAGGCGTGTACGGTGGGAGGTCTATATAAGCAGAGCTCTCTGGCTAACTAGAGAACCCA
CTGCTTACTGGCTTATCGAAATTAATACGACTCACTATAGGGAGACCCAAGCTGCCACCATGGACTACAA
GGACGACGATGACAAGGGACCTAAGCTTGGTACCATGTGGAAAGCCTCTGCAGGCCATGCTGTGTCCATC
ACGCAGGATGATGGAGGAGCTGATGACTGGGAGACTGATCCTGATTTTGTGAATGATGTGAGTGAAAAGG
AGCAGAGATGGGGTGCTAAAACCGTGCAGGGATCGGGGCACCAGGAACACATCAACATTCACAAGCTTCG
AGAGAATGTCTTCCAAGAACACCAGACGCTCAAGGAGAAGGAGCTGGAAACGGGACCCAAGGCTTCCCAC
GGCTATGGCGGGAAGTTCGGTGTGGAGCAGGATAGGATGGACAGATCAGCCGTGGGCCATGAGTACCAGT
CGAAGCTTTCCAAGCACTGCTCACAAGTGGACTCGGTCCGGGGCTTCGGAGGCAAGTTCGGTGTCCAGAT
GGACAGGGTGGATCAGTCTGCTGTAGGCTTTGAATACCAGGGGAAGACTGAGAAGCATGCCTCCCAGAAA
GACTACTCTAGTGGCTTCGGTGGCAAATACGGTGTGCAAGCTGACCGTGTAGACAAGAGTGCCGTGGGCT
TTGACTACCAGGGCAAGACGGAGAAGCATGAGTCTCAGAAAGATTACTCCAAAGGTTTTGGTGGCAAATA
TGGGATTGACAAGGACAAGGTGGATAAAAGTGCTGTGGGCTTTGAGTATCAAGGCAAGACAGAGAAGCAC
GAATCCCAGAAAGACTATGTAAAAGGCTTTGGAGGAAAGTTTGGTGTGCAGACAGACAGACAGGACAAGT
GTGCCCTTGGCTGGGACCATCAGGAGAAGCTGCAGCTGCATGAATCCCAAAAAGACTATAAGACTGGTTT
CGGAGGCAAATTTGGTGTTCAGTCCGAGAGGCAGGACTCCTCCGCTGTGGGGTTTGATTACAAGGAGAGA
TTGGCCAAGCACGAGCCCCAGCAAGACTATGCCAAAGGATTCGGCGGGAAGTATGGGGTGCAGAAGGATC
GGATGGACAAGAATGCATCCACCTTTGAAGAAGTGGTCCAGGTGCCATCTGCCTATCAGAAGACTGTCCC
CATTGAGGCCGTAACCAGCAAAACCAGTAATATCCGTGCTAACTTTGAAAACCTGGCAAAGGAGAGAGAG
CAGGAGGACAGGCGGAAGGCAGAAGCCGAGAGAGCTCAGCGGATGGCCAAAGAAAGACAGGAGCAGGAGG
AGGCGCGCAGGAAGCTGGAAGAGCAAGCCAGAGCCAAGAAGCAGACGCCCCCTGCATCCCCTAGTCCTCA
ACCAATTGAAGACAGACCACCCTCCAGCCCCATCTATGAGGATGCAGCTCCGTTCAAGGCCGAGCCGAGC
TACCGAGGTAGCGAACCTGAGCCTGAGTACAGCATCGAGGCCGCAGGCATTCCTGAGGCTGGCAGCCAGC
AAGGCCTGACCTATACATCAGAGCCCGTGTACGAGACTACAGAGGCTCCTGGCCACTATCAAGCAGAGGA
TGACACCTACGATGGGTATGAGAGTGACCTGGGCATCACAGCCATCGCCCTGTATGACTACCAGGCTGCT
GGCGATGATGAGATCTCCTTTGACCCTGATGACATCATCACCAACATAGAAATGATTGACGATGGCTGGT
GGCGTGGGGTGTGCAAGGGCAGATACGGGCTCTTCCCAGCCAACTATGTGGAGCTGCGGCAGTAGGAATT
CTGCAGATATCCATCACACTGGCGGCCGCTCGAGCATGCATCTAGAGGGCCCTATTCTATAGTGTCACCT
AAATGCTAGAGCTCGCTGATCAGCCTCGACTGTGCCTTCTAGTTGCCAGCCATCTGTTGTTTGCCCCTCC
CCCGTGCCTTCCTTGACCCTGGAAGGTGCCACTCCCACTGTCCTTTCCTAATAAAATGAGGAAATTGCAT
CGCATTGTCTGAGTAGGTGTCATTCTATTCTGGGGGGTGGGGTGGGGCAGGACAGCAAGGGGGAGGATTG
GGAAGACAATAGCAGGCATGCTGGGGATGCGGTGGGCTCTATGGCTTCTGAGGCGGAAAGAACCAGCTGG
GGCTCTAGGGGGTATCCCC
[124 nt withheld, positions 2960-3083]
C
[91 nt withheld, positions 3085-3175]
A
[49 nt withheld, positions 3177-3225]
CCTTTGACGTTGGAGTCCACGTTCTTT
[37 nt withheld, positions 3253-3289]
ACCCTATCTCGGTCTATTCTTTTGATTTATAAGGGATTTTGCCGATTTCGGCCTATTGGTTAAAAAATGA
GCTGATTTAACAAAAATTTAACGCGAATTAATTCTGTGGAATGTGTGTCAGTTAGGGTGTGGAAAGTCCC
CAGGCTCCCCAGCAGGCAGAAGTATGCAAAGCATGCATCTCAATTAGTCAGCAACCAGGTGTGGAAAGTC
CCCAGGCTCCCCAGCAGGCAGAAGTATGCAAAGCATGCATCTCAATTAGTCAGCAACCATAGTCCCGCCC
CTAACTCCGCCCATCCCGCCCCTAACTCCGCCCAGTTCCGCCCATTCTCCGCCCCATGGCTGACTAATTT
TTTTTATTTATGCAGAGGCCGAGGCCGCCTCTGCCTCTGAGCTATTCCAGAAGTAGTGAGGAGGCTTTTT
TGGAGGCCTAGGCTTTTGCAAAAAGCTCCCGGGAGCTTGTATATCCATTTTCGGATCTGATCAAGAGACA
GGATGAGGATCGTTTCGCATGATTGAACAAGATGGATTGCACGCAGGTTCTCCGGCCGCTTGGGTGGAGA
GGCTATTCGGCTATGACTGGGCACAACAGACAATCGGCTGCTCTGATGCCGCCGTGTTCCGGCTGTCAGC
GCAGGGGCGCCCGGTTCTTTTTGTCAAGACCGACCTGTCCGGTGCCCTGAATGAACTGCAGGACGAGGCA
GCGCGGCTATCGTGGCTGGCCACGACGGGCGTTCCTTGCGCAGCTGTGCTCGACGTTGTCACTGAAGCGG
GAAGGGACTGGCTGCTATTGGGCGAAGTGCCGGGGCAGGATCTCCTGTCATCTCACCTTGCTCCTGCCGA
GAAAGTATCCATCATGGCTGATGCAATGCGGCGGCTGCATACGCTTGATCCGGCTACCTGCCCATTCGAC
CACCAAGCGAAACATCGCATCGAGCGAGCACGTACTCGGATGGAAGCCGGTCTTGTCGATCAGGATGATC
TGGACGAAGAGCATCAGGGGCTCGCGCCAGCCGAACTGTTCGCCAGGCTCAAGGCGCGCATGCCCGACGG
CGAGGATCTCGTCGTGACCCATGGCGATGCCTGCTTGCCGAATATCATGGTGGAAAATGGCCGCTTTTCT
GGATTCATCGACTGTGGCCGGCTGGGTGTGGCGGACCGCTATCAGGACATAGCGTTGGCTACCCGTGATA
TTGCTGAAGAGCTTGGCGGCGAATGGGCTGACCGCTTCCTCGTGCTTTACGGTATCGCCGCTCCCGATTC
GCAGCGCATCGCCTTCTATCGCCTTCTTGACGAGTTCTTCTGAGCGGGACTCTGGGGTTCGAAATGACCG
ACCAAGCGACGCCCAACCTGCCATCACGAGATTTCGATTCCACCGCCGCCTTCTATGAAAGGTTGGGCTT
CGGAATCGTTTTCCGGGACGCCGGCTGGATGATCCTCCAGCGCGGGGATCTCATGCTGGAGTTCTTCGCC
CACCCCAACTTGTTTATTGCAGCTTATAATGGTTACAAATAAAGCAATAGCATCACAAATTTCACAAATA
AAGCATTTTTTTCACTGCATTCTAGTTGTGGTTTGTCCAAACTCATCAATGTATCTTATCATGTCTGTAT
ACCGTCGACCTCTAGCTAGAGCTTGGCGTAATCATGGTCATAGCTGTTTCCTGTGTGAAATTGTTATCCG
CTCACAATTCCACACAACATACGAGCCGGAAGCATAAAGTGTAAAGCCTGGGGTGCCTAATGAGTGAGCT
AACTCACATTAATTGCGTTGCGCTCACTGCCCGCTTTCCAGTCGGGAAACCTGTCGTGCCAGCTGCATTA
ATGAATCGGCCAACGCGCGGGGAGAGGCGGTTTGCGTATTGGGCGCTCTTCCGCTTCCTCGCTCACTGAC
TCGCTGCGCTCGGTCGTTCGGCTGCGGCGAGCGGTATCAGCTCACTCAAAGGCGGTAATACGGTTATCCA
CAGAATCAGGGGATAACGCAGGAAAGAACATGTGAGCAAAAGGCCAGCAAAAGGCCAGGAACCGTAAAAA
GGCCGCGTTGCTGGCGTTTTTCCATAGGCTCCGCCCCCCTGACGAGCATCACAAAAATCGACGCTCAAGT
CAGAGGTGGCGAAACCCGACAGGACTATAAAGATACCAGGCGTTTCCCCCTGGAAGCTCCCTCGTGCGCT
CTCCTGTTCCGACCCTGCCGCTTACCGGATACCTGTCCGCCTTTCTCCCTTCGGGAAGCGTGGCGCTTTC
TCATAGCTCACGCTGTAGGTATCTCAGTTCGGTGTAGGTCGTTCGCTCCAAGCTGGGCTGTGTGCACGAA
CCCCCCGTTCAGCCCGACCGCTGCGCCTTATCCGGTAACTATCGTCTTGAGTCCAACCCGGTAAGACACG
ACTTATCGCCACTGGCAGCAGCCACTGGTAACAGGATTAGCAGAGCGAGGTATGTAGGCGGTGCTACAGA
GTTCTTGAAGTGGTGGCCTAACTACGGCTACACTAGAAGAACAGTATTTGGTATCTGCGCTCTGCTGAAG
CCAGTTACCTTCGGAAAAAGAGTTGGTAGCTCTTGATCCGGCAAACAAACCACCGCTGGTAGCGGTGGTT
TTTTTGTTTGCAAGCAGCAGATTACGCGCAGAAAAAAAGGATCTCAAGAAGATCCTTTGATCTTTTCTAC
GGGGTCTGACGCTCAGTGGAACGAAAACTCACGTTAAGGGATTTTGGTCATGAGATTATCAAAAAGGATC
TTCACCTAGATCCTTTTAAATTAAAAATGAAGTTTTAAATCAATCTAAAGTATATATGAGTAAACTTGGT
CTGACAGTTACCAATGCTTAATCAGTGAGGCACCTATCTCAGCGATCTGTCTATTTCGTTCATCCATAGT
TGCCTGACTCCCCGTCGTGTAGATAACTACGATACGGGAGGGCTTACCATCTGGCCCCAGTGCTGCAATG
ATACCGCGAGACCCACGCTCACCGGCTCCAGATTTATCAGCAATAAACCAGCCAGCCGGAAGGGCCGAGC
GCAGAAGTGGTCCTGCAACTTTATCCGCCTCCATCCAGTCTATTAATTGTTGCCGGGAAGCTAGAGTAAG
TAGTTCGCCAGTTAATAGTTTGCGCAACGTTGTTGCCATTGCTACAGGCATCGTGGTGTCACGCTCGTCG
TTTGGTATGGCTTCATTCAGCTCCGGTTCCCAACGATCAAGGCGAGTTACATGATCCCCCATGTTGTGCA
AAAAAGCGGTTAGCTCCTTCGGTCCTCCGATCGTTGTCAGAAGTAAGTTGGCCGCAGTGTTATCACTCAT
GGTTATGGCAGCACTGCATAATTCTCTTACTGTCATGCCATCCGTAAGATGCTTTTCTGTGACTGGTGAG
TACTCAACCAAGTCATTCTGAGAATAGTGTATGCGGCGACCGAGTTGCTCTTGCCCGGCGTCAATACGGG
ATAATACCGCGCCACATAGCAGAACTTTAAAAGTGCTCATCATTGGAAAACGTTCTTCGGGGCGAAAACT
CTCAAGGATCTTACCGCTGTTGAGATCCAGTTCGATGTAACCCACTCGTGCACCCAACTGATCTTCAGCA
TCTTTTACTTTCACCAGCGTTTCTGGGTGAGCAAAAACAGGAAGGCAAAATGCCGCAAAAAAGGGAATAA
GGGCGACACGGAAATGTTGAATACTCATACTCTTCCTTTTTCAATATTATTGAAGCATTTATCAGGGTTA
TTGTCTCATGAGCGGATACATATTTGAATGTATTTAGAAAAATAAACAAATAGGGGTTCCGCGCACATTT
CCCCGAAAAGTGCCACCTGACGTC
