>Addgene plasmid #74476 | pcDNA3-Flag-Cortactin | addgene partial sequence | sequence record 153141 | CMV-F 5'-CGCAAATGGGCGGTAGGCGTG-3'
AGCAGAGCTCTCTGGCTAACTAGAGAACCCACTGCTTACTGGCTTATCGAAATTAATACGACTCACTATA
GGGAGACCCAAGCTGCCACCATGGACTACAAGGACGACGATGACAAGGGACCTAAGCTTGGTACCATGTG
GAAAGCCTCTGCAGGCCATGCTGTGTCCATCACGCAGGATGATGGAGGAGCTGATGACTGGGAGACTGAT
CCTGATTTTGTGAATGATGTGAGTGAAAAGGAGCAGAGATGGGGTGCTAAAACCGTGCAGGGATCGGGGC
ACCAGGAACACATCAACATTCACAAGCTTCGAGAGAATGTCTTCCAAGAACACCAGACGCTCAAGGAGAA
GGAGCTGGAAACGGGACCCAAGGCTTCCCACGGCTATGGCGGGAAGTTCGGTGTGGAGCAGGATAGGATG
GACAGATCAGCCGTGGGCCATGAGTACCAGTCGAAGCTTTCCAAGCACTGCTCACAAGTGGACTCGGTCC
GGGGCTTCGGAGGCAAGTTCGGTGTCCAGATGGACAGGGTGGATCAGTCTGCTGTAGGCTTTGAATACCA
GGGGAAGACTGAGAAGCATGCCTCCCAGAAAGACTACTCTAGTGGCTTCGGTGGCAAATACGGTGTGCAA
GCTGACCGTGTAGACAAGAGTGCCGTGGGCTTTGACTACCAGGGCAAGACGGAGAAGCATGAGTCTCAGA
AAGATTACTCCAAAGGTTTTGGTGGCAAATATGGGATTGACAAGGACAAGGTGGATAAAAGTGCTGTGGG
CTTTGAGTATCAAGGCAAGACAGAGAAGCACGAATCCCAGAAAGACTATGTAAAAGGCTTTGGAGGAAAG
TTTGGTGTGCAGACAGACAGACAGGACAA
