>Addgene plasmid #74476 | pcDNA3-Flag-Cortactin | addgene partial sequence | sequence record 153143 | BGH-rev 5'-TAGAAGGCACAGTCGAGG-3'
CTATAGAATAGGGCCCTCTAGATGCATGCTCGAGCGGCCGCCAGTGTGATGGATATCTGCAGAATTCCTA
CTGCCGCAGCTCCACATAGTTGGCTGGGAAGAGCCCGTATCTGCCCTTGCACACCCCACGCCACCAGCCA
TCGTCAATCATTTCTATGTTGGTGATGATGTCATCAGGGTCAAAGGAGATCTCATCATCGCCAGCAGCCT
GGTAGTCATACAGGGCGATGGCTGTGATGCCCAGGTCACTCTCATACCCATCGTAGGTGTCATCCTCTGC
TTGATAGTGGCCAGGAGCCTCTGTAGTCTCGTACACGGGCTCTGATGTATAGGTCAGGCCTTGCTGGCTG
CCAGCCTCAGGAATGCCTGCGGCCTCGATGCTGTACTCAGGCTCAGGTTCGCTACCTCGGTAGCTCGGCT
CGGCCTTGAACGGAGCTGCATCCTCATAGATGGGGCTGGAGGGTGGTCTGTCTTCAATTGGTTGAGGACT
AGGGGATGCAGGGGGCGTCTGCTTCTTGGCTCTGGCTTGCTCTTCCAGCTTCCTGCGCGCCTCCTCCTGC
TCCTGTCTTTCTTTGGCCATCCGCTGAGCTCTCTCGGCTTCTGCCTTCCGCCTGTCCTCCTGCTCTCTCT
CCTTTGCCAGGTTTTCAAAGTTAGCACGGATATTACTGGTTTTGCTGGTTACGGCCTCAATGGGGACAGT
CTTCTGATAGGCAGATGGCACCTGGACCACTTCTTCAAAGGTGGATGCATTCTTGTCCATCCGATCCTTC
TGCACCCCATACTTCCCGCCGAATCCTT
